Addgene plasmid #192871: pShuttle
Purpose: (Empty Backbone) Gateway compatible vector with BsaI cloning site
Depositing lab: Thorsten Stiewe. Depositing organization: Philipps-Universitaet Marburg. Publication: Monitoring autochthonous lung tumors induced by somatic CRISPR gene editing in mice using a secreted luciferase. Merle N, Elmshauser S, Strassheimer F, Wanzel M, Konig AM, Funk J, Neumann M, Kochhan K, Helmprobst F, Pagenstecher A, Nist A, Mernberger M, Schneider A, Braun T, Borggrefe T, Savai R, Timofeev O, Stiewe T. Mol Cancer. 2022 Oct 3;21(1):191. doi: 10.1186/s12943-022-01661-2. PubMed 36192757.
Backbone
  Vector backbone: pDONR221
  Backbone manufacturer: Invitrogen
  Backbone size (bp): 2589
  Modifications to backbone: attL sites and BsaI cloning site for sgRNA cloning
  Vector type: Gateway-compatible cloning vector
Growth in bacteria
  Bacterial resistance: Kanamycin, 50 μg/mL
  Growth temperature: 37°C
  Growth strain: DH5alpha
  Copy number: Unknown
Gene/Insert
  Cloning method: Restriction Enzyme
  Sequencing primers: 5′ GTAAAACGACGGCCAGT; 3′ CAGGAAACAGCTATGAC
Terms and licenses: Academic/Nonprofit Terms; Industry Terms: Not Available to Industry
How to cite: pShuttle was a gift from Thorsten Stiewe (Addgene plasmid # 192871 ; http://n2t.net/addgene:192871 ; RRID:Addgene_192871)
