[The description below was written by a language model from this plasmid's Addgene catalogue record and pLannotate feature annotations shown in this document.]
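Description:
pShuttle is an empty Gateway-compatible entry-type cloning vector derived from the Invitrogen pDONR221 backbone, about 2.6 kb in total. It is maintained in E. coli through a high-copy ColE1/pUC-type origin of replication and selected with kanamycin via the aph(3')-Ia aminoglycoside phosphotransferase gene. The record lists the copy number as unknown, although the annotated origin is of the high-copy class.

The functional core is a very short interval flanked by attL1 and attL2, the recombination sites recognised by LR Clonase. According to the catalogue entry, the backbone was modified to carry these attL sites together with a BsaI cloning site intended for sgRNA cloning. BsaI is a type IIS enzyme that cuts outside its recognition sequence, which allows directional, seamless insertion of fragments with matching overhangs. The BsaI site itself is not annotated in the feature table, but the roughly 50 bp gap between the two attL sites is consistent with a small cloning linker rather than a cargo gene. No promoter, guide RNA scaffold or reporter is annotated within this interval, so what precisely is meant to be inserted there beyond "sgRNA cloning" is not stated. Upstream, rrnB T1 and T2 terminators insulate the cloning region from read-through transcription. A T7 promoter sits just outside attL2, and short lacI and lacZα fragments are backbone remnants, the latter coinciding with standard M13-type sequencing primer regions.

In use, material cloned into the BsaI site can be transferred by an LR reaction into any attR-containing destination vector. The associated publication concerns somatic CRISPR gene editing to induce lung tumours in mice, suggesting the plasmid serves as an intermediate for moving CRISPR guide components into delivery vectors.
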