Features (pLannotate 1.2.2; 9 found; start..end, strand, type, name):
    121..213     +  CDS            lacI (fragment): lac repressor; lacI; The lac repressor binds to the lac operator to inhibit transcription in E. coli. This inhibition can be relieved by adding lactose or isopropyl-β-D-thiogalactopyranoside (IPTG).
    268..295     -  terminator     rrnB T2 terminator: transcription terminator T2 from the E. coli rrnB gene
    427..470     +  terminator     rrnB T1 terminator: Escherichia coli rrnB; transcription terminator T1 from the E. coli rrnB gene
    517..553     -  CDS            lacZα (fragment): LacZα fragment of β-galactosidase; lacZ fragment
    569..667     +  protein_bind   attL1: mutant version of attL; recombination site for the Gateway® LR reaction LR Clonase™
    715..814     -  protein_bind   attL2: mutant version of attL; recombination site for the Gateway® LR reaction LR Clonase™
    832..850     -  promoter       T7 promoter: promoter for bacteriophage T7 RNA polymerase
    984..1793    +  CDS            KanR: aminoglycoside phosphotransferase; aph(3')-Ia; confers resistance to kanamycin in bacteria or G418 (Geneticin®) in eukaryotes
   1940..2528    +  rep_origin     ori: high-copy-number ColE1/pMB1/pBR322/pUC origin of replication
>Addgene plasmid #192871 | pShuttle | addgene full sequence | sequence record 379402 | Addgene NGS Result
CTTTCCTGCGTTATCCCCTGATTCTGTGGATAACCGTATTACCGCCTTTGAGTGAGCTGATACCGCTCGC
CGCAGCCGAACGACCGAGCGCAGCGAGTCAGTGAGCGAGGAAGCGGAAGAGCGCCCAATACGCAAACCGC
CTCTCCCCGCGCGTTGGCCGATTCATTAATGCAGCTGGCACGACAGGTTTCCCGACTGGAAAGCGGGCAG
TGAGCGCAACGCAATTAATACGCGTACCGCTAGCCAGGAAGAGTTTGTAGAAACGCAAAAAGGCCATCCG
TCAGGATGGCCTTCTGCTTAGTTTGATGCCTGGCAGTTTATGGCGGGCGTCCTGCCCGCCACCCTCCGGG
CCGTTGCTTCACAACGTTCAAATCCGCTCCCGGCGGATTTGTCCTACTCAGGAGAGCGTTCACCGACAAA
CAACAGATAAAACGAAAGGCCCAGTCTTCCGACTGAGCCTTTCGTTTTATTTGATGCCTGGCAGTTCCCT
ACTCTCGCGTTAACGCTAGCATGGATGTTTTCCCAGTCACGACGTTGTAAAACGACGGCCAGTCTTAAGC
TCGGGCCCCAAATAATGATTTTATTTTGACTGATAGTGACCTGTTCGTTGCAACAAATTGATGAGCAATG
CTTTTTTATAATGCCAACTTTGTACAAAAAAGCAGGCACCATGGAGGCTAGAGACCTAGAGCTCGCGGTC
TCAGGAATTCTAGAACCCAGCTTTCTTGTACAAAGTTGGCATTATAAGAAAGCATTGCTTATCAATTTGT
TGCAACGAACAGGTCACTATCAGTCAAAATAAAATCATTATTTGCCATCCAGCTGATATCCCCTATAGTG
AGTCGTATTACATGGTCATAGCTGTTTCCTGGCAGCTCTGGCCCGTGTCTCAAAATCTCTGATGTTACAT
TGCACAAGATAAAAATATATCATCATGAACAATAAAACTGTCTGCTTACATAAACAGTAATACAAGGGGT
GTTATGAGCCATATTCAACGGGAAACGTCGAGGCCGCGATTAAATTCCAACATGGATGCTGATTTATATG
GGTATAAATGGGCTCGCGATAATGTCGGGCAATCAGGTGCGACAATCTATCGCTTGTATGGGAAGCCCGA
TGCGCCAGAGTTGTTTCTGAAACATGGCAAAGGTAGCGTTGCCAATGATGTTACAGATGAGATGGTCAGA
CTAAACTGGCTGACGGAATTTATGCCTCTTCCGACCATCAAGCATTTTATCCGTACTCCTGATGATGCAT
GGTTACTCACCACTGCGATCCCCGGAAAAACAGCATTCCAGGTATTAGAAGAATATCCTGATTCAGGTGA
AAATATTGTTGATGCGCTGGCAGTGTTCCTGCGCCGGTTGCATTCGATTCCTGTTTGTAATTGTCCTTTT
AACAGCGATCGCGTATTTCGTCTCGCTCAGGCGCAATCACGAATGAATAACGGTTTGGTTGATGCGAGTG
ATTTTGATGACGAGCGTAATGGCTGGCCTGTTGAACAAGTCTGGAAAGAAATGCATAAACTTTTGCCATT
CTCACCGGATTCAGTCGTCACTCATGGTGATTTCTCACTTGATAACCTTATTTTTGACGAGGGGAAATTA
ATAGGTTGTATTGATGTTGGACGAGTCGGAATCGCAGACCGATACCAGGATCTTGCCATCCTATGGAACT
GCCTCGGTGAGTTTTCTCCTTCATTACAGAAACGGCTTTTTCAAAAATATGGTATTGATAATCCTGATAT
GAATAAATTGCAGTTTCATTTGATGCTCGATGAGTTTTTCTAATCAGAATTGGTTAATTGGTTGTAACAC
TGGCAGAGCATTACGCTGACTTGACGGGACGGCGCAAGCTCATGACCAAAATCCCTTAACGTGAGTTACG
CGTCGTTCCACTGAGCGTCAGACCCCGTAGAAAAGATCAAAGGATCTTCTTGAGATCCTTTTTTTCTGCG
CGTAATCTGCTGCTTGCAAACAAAAAAACCACCGCTACCAGCGGTGGTTTGTTTGCCGGATCAAGAGCTA
CCAACTCTTTTTCCGAAGGTAACTGGCTTCAGCAGAGCGCAGATACCAAATACTGTTCTTCTAGTGTAGC
CGTAGTTAGGCCACCACTTCAAGAACTCTGTAGCACCGCCTACATACCTCGCTCTGCTAATCCTGTTACC
AGTGGCTGCTGCCAGTGGCGATAAGTCGTGTCTTACCGGGTTGGACTCAAGACGATAGTTACCGGATAAG
GCGCAGCGGTCGGGCTGAACGGGGGGTTCGTGCACACAGCCCAGCTTGGAGCGAACGACCTACACCGAAC
TGAGATACCTACAGCGTGAGCTATGAGAAAGCGCCACGCTTCCCGAAGGGAGAAAGGCGGACAGGTATCC
GGTAAGCGGCAGGGTCGGAACAGGAGAGCGCACGAGGGAGCTTCCAGGGGGAAACGCCTGGTATCTTTAT
AGTCCTGTCGGGTTTCGCCACCTCTGACTTGAGCGTCGATTTTTGTGATGCTCGTCAGGGGGGCGGAGCC
TATGGAAAAACGCCAGCAACGCGGCCTTTTTACGGTTCCTGGCCTTTTGCTGGCCTTTTGCTCACATGTT
